Addgene plasmid #191147: EK0425 CMV-TO-BFPmut-stop-Bdnf.t+54@202 (FLP-IN)
Purpose: Expression of the sequence matching the 54 extra bases in EK0362 in mammalian cells
Depositing lab: Xiaojing Gao. Depositing organization: Stanford University. Publication: Modular, programmable RNA sensing using ADAR editing in living cells. Kaseniit KE, Katz N, Kolber NS, Call CC, Wengier DL, Cody WB, Sattely ES, Gao XJ. Nat Biotechnol. 2022 Oct 5. pii: 10.1038/s41587-022-01493-x. doi: 10.1038/s41587-022-01493-x. PubMed 36198772.
Backbone
  Vector backbone: FLP-IN
  Vector type: Mammalian Expression
Growth in bacteria
  Bacterial resistance: Ampicillin, 100 μg/mL
  Growth temperature: 37°C
  Growth strain: DH5alpha
  Copy number: High Copy
Gene/Insert
  Gene/Insert name: Bdfn.t+54
  Species: Synthetic
  Mutation: WT
  Promoter: CMV-TO
  Cloning method: Unknown
Terms and licenses: Academic/Nonprofit Terms; Industry Terms: Not Available to Industry
Depositor comments: Please see https://rnasensing.bio/ for more details. Please visit https://www.biorxiv.org/content/10.1101/2022.01.28.478207v1 for bioRxiv preprint.
How to cite: EK0425 CMV-TO-BFPmut-stop-Bdnf.t+54@202 (FLP-IN) was a gift from Xiaojing Gao (Addgene plasmid # 191147 ; http://n2t.net/addgene:191147 ; RRID:Addgene_191147)
