[The description below was written by a language model from this plasmid's Addgene catalogue record and pLannotate feature annotations shown in this document.]
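Description:
EK0425 CMV-TO-BFPmut-stop-Bdnf.t+54@202 (FLP-IN) is a 5,992-nt mammalian expression plasmid built on a Flp-In-type backbone. It is maintained in E. coli at high copy through a ColE1/pUC-type origin and selected with ampicillin (AmpR under its own bla promoter). A partial f1 origin and remnants of lac regulatory sequence are also annotated in the backbone.

The expression cassette is driven by CMV-TO: the human cytomegalovirus immediate-early enhancer and promoter followed by two short tet operator matches. This arrangement normally gives constitutive expression that becomes tetracycline/doxycycline-inducible in cells expressing the Tet repressor. Downstream lies an mTagBFP2-related coding sequence (named "BFPmut" in the plasmid title; the record does not state the nature of the mutation), a short HA-tag fragment and a bGH polyadenylation signal. As the name indicates, the synthetic Bdnf.t+54 insert follows a stop codon, so it would be carried in the transcript rather than translated. It is not separately annotated, and presumably lies in the unannotated stretch before the bGH signal. According to the record, it supplies the sequence matching the 54 extra bases present in a companion construct, EK0362.

An FRT site sits immediately upstream of a hygromycin resistance gene with an SV40 poly(A) and no intact annotated promoter of its own. In Flp-In systems, FLP-mediated recombination into a genomic FRT landing site places this gene behind a resident promoter, allowing hygromycin selection of single-copy, site-specific integrants. The plasmid comes from work on modular, programmable RNA sensing using ADAR editing in living cells. There it most likely serves as a fluorescently marked source of a defined target RNA, although the record does not spell out this role.
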