Features (pLannotate 1.2.2; 23 found; start..end, strand, type, name):
     91..470     +  enhancer       CMV enhancer: human cytomegalovirus immediate early enhancer
    471..674     +  promoter       CMV promoter: human cytomegalovirus (CMV) immediate early promoter
    676..695     +  promoter       PLtetO-1 promoter (fragment): modified phage lambda PL promoter with tet operator sites (Lutz and Bujard, 1997)
    697..716     +  promoter       PLtetO-1 promoter (fragment): modified phage lambda PL promoter with tet operator sites (Lutz and Bujard, 1997)
    724..757     +  promoter       TRE3GV promoter (fragment): 3rd-generation Tet-responsive promoter that can be activated by binding of Tet-On® 3G, optimized for retroviral and lentiviral vectors
    847..1557    +  CDS            mTagBFP2: mTagBFP2 is a basic (constitutively fluorescent) blue fluorescent protein published in 2011, derived from Entacmaea quadricolor. It is reported to be a very rapidly-maturing monomer with very low acid sensitivity.
   1576..1602    +  CDS            3xHA (fragment): three tandem HA epitope tags
   1772..1996    +  polyA_signal   bGH poly(A) signal: bovine growth hormone polyadenylation signal
   2012..2035    +  polyA_signal   bGH poly(A) signal (fragment): bovine growth hormone polyadenylation signal
   2039..2060    +  promoter       SV40 promoter (fragment): SV40 enhancer and early promoter
   2081..2314    +  rep_origin     f1 ori (fragment) (sequence partly withheld): f1 bacteriophage origin of replication; arrow indicates direction of (+) strand synthesis
   2319..2366    +  protein_bind   FRT: FLP-mediated recombination occurs in the 8-bp core sequence TCTAGAAA (Turan and Bode, 2011). FLP recombinase from the Saccharomyces cerevisiae 2μ plasmid
   2374..3396    +  CDS            HygR: aminoglycoside phosphotransferase from E. coli; aph(4)-Ia; confers resistance to hygromycin
   3406..3531    +  CDS            ble (fragment): BLE_KLEPN - Experimental evidence at protein level: Swiss-Prot protein existence level 1. Binding protein with a strong affinity to the bleomycin family of antibiotics. Binds to CL990; an antimitotic-antibiotic compound. From Klebsiella pneumoniae.
   3526..3647    +  polyA_signal   SV40 poly(A) signal: SV40 polyadenylation signal
   3720..3736    -  protein_bind   lac operator: The lac repressor binds to the lac operator to inhibit transcription in E. coli. This inhibition can be relieved by adding lactose or isopropyl-β-D-thiogalactopyranoside (IPTG). lac repressor encoded by lacI
   3744..3774    -  promoter       lac promoter: promoter for the E. coli lac operon
   3789..3810    -  protein_bind   CAP binding site: CAP binding activates transcription in the presence of cAMP. E. coli catabolite activator protein
   3823..3915    -  CDS            lacI (fragment): lac repressor; lacI; The lac repressor binds to the lac operator to inhibit transcription in E. coli. This inhibition can be relieved by adding lactose or isopropyl-β-D-thiogalactopyranoside (IPTG).
   4098..4686    -  rep_origin     ori: high-copy-number ColE1/pMB1/pBR322/pUC origin of replication
   4857..5717    -  CDS            AmpR: β-lactamase; bla; confers resistance to ampicillin, carbenicillin, and related antibiotics
   5718..5822    -  promoter       AmpR promoter: bla
   5881..5933    -  misc_feature   bom (fragment): basis of mobility region from pBR322
>Addgene plasmid #191147 | EK0425 CMV-TO-BFPmut-stop-Bdnf.t+54@202 (FLP-IN) | addgene full sequence | sequence record 375602 | Addgene NGS Result
AACAAGGCAAGGCTTGACCGACAATTGCATGAAGAATCTGCTTAGGGTTAGGCGTTTTGCGCTGCTTCGT
ACGGGCCAGATATACGCGTTGACATTGATTATTGACTAGTTATTAATAGTAATCAATTACGGGGTCATTA
GTTCATAGCCCATATATGGAGTTCCGCGTTACATAACTTACGGTAAATGGCCCGCCTGGCTGACCGCCCA
ACGACCCCCGCCCATTGACGTCAATAATGACGTATGTTCCCATAGTAACGCCAATAGGGACTTTCCATTG
ACGTCAATGGGTGGAGTATTTACGGTAAACTGCCCACTTGGCAGTACATCAAGTGTATCATATGCCAAGT
ACGCCCCCTATTGACGTCAATGACGGTAAATGGCCCGCCTGGCATTATGCCCAGTACATGACCTTATGGG
ACTTTCCTACTTGGCAGTACATCTACGTATTAGTCATCGCTATTACCATGGTGATGCGGTTTTGGCAGTA
CATCAATGGGCGTGGATAGCGGTTTGACTCACGGGGATTTCCAAGTCTCCACCCCATTGACGTCAATGGG
AGTTTGTTTTGGCACCAAAATCAACGGGACTTTCCAAAATGTCGTAACAACTCCGCCCCATTGACGCAAA
TGGGCGGTAGGCGTGTACGGTGGGAGGTCTATATAAGCAGAGCTCTCCCTATCAGTGATAGAGATCTCCC
TATCAGTGATAGAGATCGTCGACGAGCTCGTTTAGTGAACCGTCAGATCGCCTGGAGACGCCATCCACGC
TGTTTTGACCTCCATAGAAGACACCGGGACCGATCCAGCCTCCGGACTCTAGCGTTTAAACTTAAGCTTC
GCCACCATGGTGTCTAAGGGCGAAGAGCTGATTAAGGAGAACATGCACATGAAGCTGTACATGGAGGGCA
CCGTGGACAACCATCACTTCAAGTGCACATCCGAGGGCGAAGGCAAGCCCTACGAGGGCACCCAGACCAT
GAGAATCAAGGTGGTCGAGGGCGGCCCTCTCCCCTTCGCCTTCGACATCCTGGCTACTAGCTTCCTCTAC
GGCAGCAAGACCTTCATCAACCACACCCAGGGCATCCCCGACTTCTTCAAGCAGTCCTTCCCTGAGGGCT
TCACATGGGAGAGAGTCACCACATACGAGGACGGGGGCGTGCTGACCGCTACCCAGGACACCAGCCTCCA
GGACGGCTGCCTCATCTACAACGTCAAGATCAGAGGGGTGAACTTCACATCCAACGGCCCTGTGATGCAG
AAGAAAACACTCGGCTGGGAGGCCTTCACCGAAACGCTGTACCCCGCTGACGGCGGCCTGGAAGGCAGAA
ACGACATGGCCCTGAAGCTCGTGGGCGGGAGCCATCTGATCGCAAACGCCAAGACCACATATAGATCCAA
GAAACCCGCTAAGAACCTCAAGATGCCTGGCGTCTACTATGTGGACTACAGACTGGAAAGAATCAAGGAG
GCCAACAACGAAACCTACGTCGAGCAGCACGCGGTGGCAGTGGCCAGATACTGCGACCTCCCTAGCAAAC
TGGGGCACAAACTTAATTGAAGCTAGCTGGCTGGATACCCATACGATGTTCCAGATTACGCTCTCGAGAC
CGGTAGTCTGCATTACATTCCTCGATAATGTTGTGGTTTGTTGCCGTTGCCAAGAATTGGATCCGGGCCC
GAACAAAAACTCATCTCAGAAGAGGATCTGAATAGCGCCGTCGACCATCATCATAATCATCATTGAGTTT
AAACCCGCTGATCAGCCTCGACTGTGCCTTCTAGTTGCCAGCCATCTGTTGTTTGCCCCTCCCCCGTGCC
TTCCTTGACCCTGGAAGGTGCCACTCCCACTGTCCTTTCCTAATAAAATGAGGAAATTGCATCGCATTGT
CTGAGTAGGTGTCATTCTATTCTGGGGGGTGGGGTGGGGCAGGACAGCAAGGGGGAGGATTGGGAAGACA
ATAGCAGGCATGCTGGGGATGCGGTGGGCTCTATGGAGATCTATCGATGTTCTGGGGATGCGGTGGGCTC
TATGGCTTCTGAGGCGGAAAGAACCAGCTGGGGCTCTAGGGGGTATCCCC
[124 nt withheld, positions 2081-2204]
C
[91 nt withheld, positions 2206-2296]
AGGGTGATGGTTCACGTACCTAGAAGTTCCTATTCCGAAGTTCCTATTCTCTAGAAAGTATAGGAACTTC
CTTGGCCAAAAAGCCTGAACTCACCGCGACGTCTGTCGAGAAGTTTCTGATCGAAAAGTTCGACAGCGTC
TCCGACCTGATGCAGCTCTCGGAGGGCGAAGAATCTCGTGCTTTCAGCTTCGATGTAGGAGGGCGTGGAT
ATGTCCTGCGGGTAAATAGCTGCGCCGATGGTTTCTACAAAGATCGTTATGTTTATCGGCACTTTGCATC
GGCCGCGCTCCCGATTCCGGAAGTGCTTGACATTGGGGAATTCAGCGAGAGCCTGACCTATTGCATCTCC
CGCCGTGCACAGGGTGTCACGTTGCAAGACCTGCCTGAAACCGAACTGCCCGCTGTTCTGCAGCCGGTCG
CGGAGGCCATGGATGCGATCGCTGCGGCCGATCTTAGCCAGACGAGCGGGTTCGGCCCATTCGGACCGCA
AGGAATCGGTCAATACACTACATGGCGTGATTTCATATGCGCGATTGCTGATCCCCATGTGTATCACTGG
CAAACTGTGATGGACGACACCGTCAGTGCGTCCGTCGCGCAGGCTCTCGATGAGCTGATGCTTTGGGCCG
AGGACTGCCCCGAAGTCCGGCACCTCGTGCACGCGGATTTCGGCTCCAACAATGTCCTGACGGACAATGG
CCGCATAACAGCGGTCATTGACTGGAGCGAGGCGATGTTCGGGGATTCCCAATACGAGGTCGCCAACATC
TTCTTCTGGAGGCCGTGGTTGGCTTGTATGGAGCAGCAGACGCGCTACTTCGAGCGGAGGCATCCGGAGC
TTGCAGGATCGCCGCGGCTCCGGGCGTATATGCTCCGCATTGGTCTTGACCAACTCTATCAGAGCTTGGT
TGACGGCAATTTCGATGATGCAGCTTGGGCGCAGGGTCGATGCGACGCAATCGTCCGATCCGGAGCCGGG
ACTGTCGGGCGTACACAAATCGCCCGCAGAAGCGCGGCCGTCTGGACCGATGGCTGTGTAGAAGTACTCG
CCGATAGTGGAAACCGACGCCCCAGCACTCGTCCGAGGGCAAAGGAATAGCACGTACTACGAGATTTCGA
TTCCACCGCCGCCTTCTATGAAAGGTTGGGCTTCGGAATCGTTTTCCGGGACGCCGGCTGGATGATCCTC
CAGCGCGGGGATCTCATGCTGGAGTTCTTCGCCCACCCCAACTTGTTTATTGCAGCTTATAATGGTTACA
AATAAAGCAATAGCATCACAAATTTCACAAATAAAGCATTTTTTTCACTGCATTCTAGTTGTGGTTTGTC
CAAACTCATCAATGTATCTTATCATGTCTGTATACCGTCGACCTCTAGCTAGAGCTTGGCGTAATCATGG
TCATAGCTGTTTCCTGTGTGAAATTGTTATCCGCTCACAATTCCACACAACATACGAGCCGGAAGCATAA
AGTGTAAAGCCTGGGGTGCCTAATGAGTGAGCTAACTCACATTAATTGCGTTGCGCTCACTGCCCGCTTT
CCAGTCGGGAAACCTGTCGTGCCAGCTGCATTAATGAATCGGCCAACGCGCGGGGAGAGGCGGTTTGCGT
ATTGGGCGCTCTTCCGCTTCCTCGCTCACTGACTCGCTGCGCTCGGTCGTTCGGCTGCGGCGAGCGGTAT
CAGCTCACTCAAAGGCGGTAATACGGTTATCCACAGAATCAGGGGATAACGCAGGAAAGAACATGTGAGC
AAAAGGCCAGCAAAAGGCCAGGAACCGTAAAAAGGCCGCGTTGCTGGCGTTTTTCCATAGGCTCCGCCCC
CCTGACGAGCATCACAAAAATCGACGCTCAAGTCAGAGGTGGCGAAACCCGACAGGACTATAAAGATACC
AGGCGTTTCCCCCTGGAAGCTCCCTCGTGCGCTCTCCTGTTCCGACCCTGCCGCTTACCGGATACCTGTC
CGCCTTTCTCCCTTCGGGAAGCGTGGCGCTTTCTCATAGCTCACGCTGTAGGTATCTCAGTTCGGTGTAG
GTCGTTCGCTCCAAGCTGGGCTGTGTGCACGAACCCCCCGTTCAGCCCGACCGCTGCGCCTTATCCGGTA
ACTATCGTCTTGAGTCCAACCCGGTAAGACACGACTTATCGCCACTGGCAGCAGCCACTGGTAACAGGAT
TAGCAGAGCGAGGTATGTAGGCGGTGCTACAGAGTTCTTGAAGTGGTGGCCTAACTACGGCTACACTAGA
AGAACAGTATTTGGTATCTGCGCTCTGCTGAAGCCAGTTACCTTCGGAAAAAGAGTTGGTAGCTCTTGAT
CCGGCAAACAAACCACCGCTGGTAGCGGTGGTTTTTTTGTTTGCAAGCAGCAGATTACGCGCAGAAAAAA
AGGATCTCAAGAAGATCCTTTGATCTTTTCTACGGGGTCTGACGCTCAGTGGAACGAAAACTCACGTTAA
GGGATTTTGGTCATGAGATTATCAAAAAGGATCTTCACCTAGATCCTTTTAAATTAAAAATGAAGTTTTA
AATCAATCTAAAGTATATATGAGTAAACTTGGTCTGACAGTTACCAATGCTTAATCAGTGAGGCACCTAT
CTCAGCGATCTGTCTATTTCGTTCATCCATAGTTGCCTGACTCCCCGTCGTGTAGATAACTACGATACGG
GAGGGCTTACCATCTGGCCCCAGTGCTGCAATGATACCGCGAGACCCACGCTCACCGGCTCCAGATTTAT
CAGCAATAAACCAGCCAGCCGGAAGGGCCGAGCGCAGAAGTGGTCCTGCAACTTTATCCGCCTCCATCCA
GTCTATTAATTGTTGCCGGGAAGCTAGAGTAAGTAGTTCGCCAGTTAATAGTTTGCGCAACGTTGTTGCC
ATTGCTACAGGCATCGTGGTGTCACGCTCGTCGTTTGGTATGGCTTCATTCAGCTCCGGTTCCCAACGAT
CAAGGCGAGTTACATGATCCCCCATGTTGTGCAAAAAAGCGGTTAGCTCCTTCGGTCCTCCGATCGTTGT
CAGAAGTAAGTTGGCCGCAGTGTTATCACTCATGGTTATGGCAGCACTGCATAATTCTCTTACTGTCATG
CCATCCGTAAGATGCTTTTCTGTGACTGGTGAGTACTCAACCAAGTCATTCTGAGAATAGTGTATGCGGC
GACCGAGTTGCTCTTGCCCGGCGTCAATACGGGATAATACCGCGCCACATAGCAGAACTTTAAAAGTGCT
CATCATTGGAAAACGTTCTTCGGGGCGAAAACTCTCAAGGATCTTACCGCTGTTGAGATCCAGTTCGATG
TAACCCACTCGTGCACCCAACTGATCTTCAGCATCTTTTACTTTCACCAGCGTTTCTGGGTGAGCAAAAA
CAGGAAGGCAAAATGCCGCAAAAAAGGGAATAAGGGCGACACGGAAATGTTGAATACTCATACTCTTCCT
TTTTCAATATTATTGAAGCATTTATCAGGGTTATTGTCTCATGAGCGGATACATATTTGAATGTATTTAG
AAAAATAAACAAATAGGGGTTCCGCGCACATTTCCCCGAAAAGTGCCACCTGACGTCGACGGATCGGGAG
ATCTCCCGATCCCCTATGGTGCACTCTCAGTACAATCTGCTCTGATGCCGCATAGTTAAGCCAGTATCTG
CTCCCTGCTTGTGTGTTGGAGGTCGCTGAGTAGTGCGCGAGCAAAATTTAAGCTAC
